Addgene plasmid #116500: pHAGE-PIK3CA-H1047R
Purpose: Lentiviral expression of PIK3CA H1047R
Depositing lab: Gordon Mills & Kenneth Scott. Depositing organization: Baylor College of Medicine. Publication: Systematic Functional Annotation of Somatic Mutations in Cancer. Ng PK, Li J, Jeong KJ, Shao S, Chen H, Tsang YH, Sengupta S, Wang Z, Bhavana VH, Tran R, Soewito S, Minussi DC, Moreno D, Kong K, Dogruluk T, Lu H, Gao J, Tokheim C, Zhou DC, Johnson AM, Zeng J, Ip CKM, Ju Z, Wester M, Yu S, Li Y, Vellano CP, Schultz N, Karchin R, Ding L, Lu Y, Cheung LWT, Chen K, Shaw KR, Meric-Bernstam F, Scott KL, Yi S, Sahni N, Liang H, Mills GB. Cancer Cell. 2018 Mar 12;33(3):450-462.e10. doi: 10.1016/j.ccell.2018.01.021. PubMed 29533785.
Backbone
  Vector backbone: pHAGE
  Vector type: Lentiviral
Growth in bacteria
  Bacterial resistance: Ampicillin, 100 μg/mL
  Growth temperature: 37°C
  Growth strain: Stbl3
  Copy number: High Copy
Gene/Insert
  Gene/Insert name: PIK3CA
  Species: H. sapiens (human)
  Mutation: H1047R
  Entrez Gene: PIK3CA (a.k.a. CCM4, CLAPO, CLOVE, CWS5, HMH, MCAP, MCM, MCMTC, PI3K, PI3K-alpha, p110-alpha)
  Cloning method: Gateway Cloning
Terms and licenses: Academic/Nonprofit Terms; Industry Terms: Not Available to Industry
How to cite: pHAGE-PIK3CA-H1047R was a gift from Gordon Mills & Kenneth Scott (Addgene plasmid # 116500 ; http://n2t.net/addgene:116500 ; RRID:Addgene_116500)
