[The description below was written by a language model from this plasmid's Addgene catalogue record and pLannotate feature annotations shown in this document.]
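Description:
pHAGE-PIK3CA-H1047R is an HIV-1-derived lentiviral expression plasmid (about 11.6 kb) built on the pHAGE backbone for delivering the H1047R mutant of human PIK3CA, the p110-alpha catalytic subunit of phosphoinositide 3-kinase. In bacteria it is maintained through a high-copy ColE1/pUC-type origin and selected with ampicillin via the β-lactamase gene. The viral portion carries a truncated 5' LTR, the Ψ packaging signal with an adjoining gag fragment, the Rev response element for Rev-dependent nuclear export of the genomic RNA, the cPPT/CTS element, and a U3-deleted 3' LTR that makes the integrated provirus self-inactivating. Packaging functions are therefore expected to be supplied in trans. Short nef, rev, lacI, lac promoter and SV40 fragments annotated elsewhere appear to be backbone remnants rather than functional units.

The payload is driven by the strong constitutive EF-1α promoter. The PIK3CA open reading frame was introduced by Gateway cloning and is flanked by attB1 and attB2 sites. A V5 epitope tag sequence lies just downstream of attB2, but the record does not say whether the insert reads through into it, so C-terminal tagging cannot be assumed. An EMCV IRES follows and directs translation of puromycin N-acetyltransferase from the same transcript, which links puromycin selection of transduced mammalian cells to expression of the kinase. A WPRE ahead of the 3' LTR enhances transcript expression. The construct was deposited as part of a systematic functional annotation of somatic cancer mutations and is used for stable lentiviral expression of this PIK3CA variant in mammalian cells.
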