Features (pLannotate 1.2.2; 27 found; start..end, strand, type, name):
    377..634     +  LTR            5' LTR (truncated): truncated 5' long terminal repeat (LTR) from HIV-1
    681..806     +  misc_feature   HIV-1 Ψ: packaging signal of human immunodeficiency virus type 1
    790..1128    +  CDS            HIV-1 gag (fragment): gag protein from human immunodeficiency virus 1; gag
   1303..1536    +  misc_feature   RRE: The Rev response element (RRE) of HIV-1 allows for Rev-dependent mRNA export from the nucleus to the cytoplasm.
   1913..2013    +  CDS            Rev (fragment): human immunodeficiency virus 1 (HIV-1) Rev protein; rev; enhances nuclear export of unspliced and incompletely spliced viral mRNAs
   2058..2175    +  misc_feature   cPPT/CTS: central polypurine tract and central termination sequence of HIV-1
   2223..3401    +  promoter       EF-1α promoter: strong constitutive promoter for human elongation factor EF-1α
   3422..3442    +  protein_bind   attB1: mutant version of attB; core recombination site for the Gateway® BP reaction BP Clonase™
   3448..6651    +  CDS            PIK3CA: PK3CA_HUMAN - Experimental evidence at protein level: Swiss-Prot protein existence level 1. Phosphoinositide-3-kinase (PI3K) phosphorylates phosphatidylinositol (PI) and its phosphorylated derivatives at position 3 of the inositol ring to produce 3-phosphoinositides (PubMed:15135396, PubMed:23936502, PubMed:28676499). Uses ATP and PtdIns(4,5)P2 (phosphatidylinositol 4,5-bisphosphate) to generate phosphatidylinositol 3,4,5-trisphosphate (PIP3) (PubMed:15135396, PubMed:28676499). PIP3 plays a key role by recruiting PH domain- containing proteins to the membrane, including AKT1 and PDPK1, activat
   6656..6680    -  protein_bind   attB2: mutant version of attB; recombination site for the Gateway® BP reaction BP Clonase™
   6733..6774    +  CDS            V5 tag: epitope tag from simian virus 5
   6900..7362    +  misc_feature   IRES: internal ribosome entry site (IRES) of the encephalomyocarditis virus (EMCV)
   7376..7973    +  CDS            PuroR (fragment): puromycin N-acetyltransferase; pac from Streptomyces; confers resistance to puromycin
   7989..8577    +  misc_feature   WPRE: woodchuck hepatitis virus posttranscriptional regulatory element
   8585..8650    +  CDS            nef (fragment): NEF_HV1Z2 - Experimental evidence at protein level: Swiss-Prot protein existence level 1. Extracellular Nef protein targets CD4(+) T-lymphocytes for apoptosis by interacting with CXCR4 surface receptors. From Human immunodeficiency virus type 1 group M subtype D (isolate Z2/CDC-Z34) (HIV-1).
   8652..8885    +  LTR            3' LTR (ΔU3): self-inactivating 3' long terminal repeat (LTR) from HIV-1
   9090..9194    +  promoter       AmpR promoter: bla
   9195..10055   +  CDS            AmpR: β-lactamase; bla; confers resistance to ampicillin, carbenicillin, and related antibiotics
  10226..10814   +  rep_origin     ori: high-copy-number ColE1/pMB1/pBR322/pUC origin of replication
  10997..11051   +  CDS            lacI (fragment): lac repressor; lacI; The lac repressor binds to the lac operator to inhibit transcription in E. coli. This inhibition can be relieved by adding lactose or isopropyl-β-D-thiogalactopyranoside (IPTG).
  11057..11150   +  rep_origin     SV40 ori (fragment): SV40 origin of replication
  11175..11212   +  CDS            lacI (fragment): lac repressor; lacI; The lac repressor binds to the lac operator to inhibit transcription in E. coli. This inhibition can be relieved by adding lactose or isopropyl-β-D-thiogalactopyranoside (IPTG).
  11225..11246   +  protein_bind   CAP binding site: CAP binding activates transcription in the presence of cAMP. E. coli catabolite activator protein
  11261..11291   +  promoter       lac promoter: promoter for the E. coli lac operon
  11295..11317   +  protein_bind   lac operator (fragment): The lac repressor binds to the lac operator to inhibit transcription in E. coli. This inhibition can be relieved by adding lactose or isopropyl-β-D-thiogalactopyranoside (IPTG). lac repressor encoded by lacI
  11349..11432   +  polyA_signal   SV40 poly(A) signal (fragment): SV40 polyadenylation signal
  11599..329     +  CDS            nef (fragment) (across the origin): NEF_HV1BR - Experimental evidence at protein level: Swiss-Prot protein existence level 1. Extracellular Nef protein targets CD4(+) T-lymphocytes for apoptosis by interacting with CXCR4 surface receptors (PubMed:14990729). From Human immunodeficiency virus type 1 group M subtype B (isolate BRU/LAI) (HIV-1).
>Addgene plasmid #116500 | pHAGE-PIK3CA-H1047R | addgene full sequence | sequence record 240263 | Addgene NGS Result
TGGAAGGGCTAATTCACTCCCAAAGAAGACAAGATATCCTTGATCTGTGGATCTACCACACACAAGGCTA
CTTCCCTGATTAGCAGAACTACACACCAGGGCCAGGGGTCAGATATCCACTGACCTTTGGATGGTGCTAC
AAGCTAGTACCAGTTGAGCCAGATAAGGTAGAAGAGGCCAATAAAGGAGAGAACACCAGCTTGTTACACC
CTGTGAGCCTGCATGGGATGGATGACCCGGAGAGAGAAGTGTTAGAGTGGAGGTTTGACAGCCGCCTAGC
ATTTCATCACGTGGCCCGAGAGCTGCATCCGGAGTACTTCAAGAACTGCTGATATCGAGCTTGCTACAAG
GGACTTTCCGCTGGGGACTTTCCAGGGAGGCGTGGCCTGGGCGGGACTGGGGAGTGGCGAGCCCTCAGAT
CCTGCATATAAGCAGCTGCTTTTTGCCTGTACTGGGTCTCTCTGGTTAGACCAGATCTGAGCCTGGGAGC
TCTCTGGCTAACTAGGGAACCCACTGCTTAAGCCTCAATAAAGCTTGCCTTGAGTGCTTCAAGTAGTGTG
TGCCCGTCTGTTGTGTGACTCTGGTAACTAGAGATCCCTCAGACCCTTTTAGTCAGTGTGGAAAATCTCT
AGCAGTGGCGCCCGAACAGGGACTTGAAAGCGAAAGGGAAACCAGAGGAGCTCTCTCGACGCAGGACTCG
GCTTGCTGAAGCGCGCACGGCAAGAGGCGAGGGGCGGCGACTGGTGAGTACGCCAAAAATTTTGACTAGC
GGAGGCTAGAAGGAGAGAGATGGGTGCGAGAGCGTCAGTATTAAGCGGGGGAGAATTAGATCGCGATGGG
AAAAAATTCGGTTAAGGCCAGGGGGAAAGAAAAAATATAAATTAAAACATATAGTATGGGCAAGCAGGGA
GCTAGAACGATTCGCAGTTAATCCTGGCCTGTTAGAAACATCAGAAGGCTGTAGACAAATACTGGGACAG
CTACAACCATCCCTTCAGACAGGATCAGAAGAACTTAGATCATTATATAATACAGTAGCAACCCTCTATT
GTGTGCATCAAAGGATAGAGATAAAAGACACCAAGGAAGCTTTAGACAAGATAGAGGAAGAGCAAAACAA
AAGTAAGACCACCGCACAGCAAGCGGCCGGCCGCTGATCTTCAGACCTGGAGGAGGAGATATGAGGGACA
ATTGGAGAAGTGAATTATATAAATATAAAGTAGTAAAAATTGAACCATTAGGAGTAGCACCCACCAAGGC
AAAGAGAAGAGTGGTGCAGAGAGAAAAAAGAGCAGTGGGAATAGGAGCTTTGTTCCTTGGGTTCTTGGGA
GCAGCAGGAAGCACTATGGGCGCAGCGTCAATGACGCTGACGGTACAGGCCAGACAATTATTGTCTGGTA
TAGTGCAGCAGCAGAACAATTTGCTGAGGGCTATTGAGGCGCAACAGCATCTGTTGCAACTCACAGTCTG
GGGCATCAAGCAGCTCCAGGCAAGAATCCTGGCTGTGGAAAGATACCTAAAGGATCAACAGCTCCTGGGG
ATTTGGGGTTGCTCTGGAAAACTCATTTGCACCACTGCTGTGCCTTGGAATGCTAGTTGGAGTAATAAAT
CTCTGGAACAGATTTGGAATCACACGACCTGGATGGAGTGGGACAGAGAAATTAACAATTACACAAGCTT
AATACACTCCTTAATTGAAGAATCGCAAAACCAGCAAGAAAAGAATGAACAAGAATTATTGGAATTAGAT
AAATGGGCAAGTTTGTGGAATTGGTTTAACATAACAAATTGGCTGTGGTATATAAAATTATTCATAATGA
TAGTAGGAGGCTTGGTAGGTTTAAGAATAGTTTTTGCTGTACTTTCTATAGTGAATAGAGTTAGGCAGGG
ATATTCACCATTATCGTTTCAGACCCACCTCCCAACCCCGAGGGGACCCGACAGGCCCGAAGGAATAGAA
GAAGAAGGTGGAGAGAGAGACAGAGACAGATCCATTCGATTAGTGAACGGATCTCGACGGTATCGCCGAA
TTCACAAATGGCAGTATTCATCCACAATTTTAAAAGAAAAGGGGGGATTGGGGGGTACAGTGCAGGGGAA
AGAATAGTAGACATAATAGCAACAGACATACAAACTAAAGAATTACAAAAACAAATTACAAAAATTCAAA
ATTTTCGGGTTTATTACAGGGACAGCAGAGATCCAGTTTGGACTAGTCGTGAGGCTCCGGTGCCCGTCAG
TGGGCAGAGCGCACATCGCCCACAGTCCCCGAGAAGTTGGGGGGAGGGGTCGGCAATTGAACCGGTGCCT
AGAGAAGGTGGCGCGGGGTAAACTGGGAAAGTGATGTCGTGTACTGGCTCCGCCTTTTTCCCGAGGGTGG
GGGAGAACCGTATATAAGTGCAGTAGTCGCCGTGAACGTTCTTTTTCGCAACGGGTTTGCCGCCAGAACA
CAGGTAAGTGCCGTGTGTGGTTCCCGCGGGCCTGGCCTCTTTACGGGTTATGGCCCTTGCGTGCCTTGAA
TTACTTCCACCTGGCTGCAGTACGTGATTCTTGATCCCGAGCTTCGGGTTGGAAGTGGGTGGGAGAGTTC
GAGGCCTTGCGCTTAAGGAGCCCCTTCGCCTCGTGCTTGAGTTGAGGCCTGGCCTGGGCGCTGGGGCCGC
CGCGTGCGAATCTGGTGGCACCTTCGCGCCTGTCTCGCTGCTTTCGATAAGTCTCTAGCCATTTAAAATT
TTTGATGACCTGCTGCGACGCTTTTTTTCTGGCAAGATAGTCTTGTAAATGCGGGCCAAGATCTGCACAC
TGGTATTTCGGTTTTTGGGGCCGCGGGCGGCGACGGGGCCCGTGCGTCCCAGCGCACATGTTCGGCGAGG
CGGGGCCTGCGAGCGCGGCCACCGAGAATCGGACGGGGGTAGTCTCAAGCTGGCCGGCCTGCTCTGGTGC
CTGGCCTCGCGCCGCCGTGTATCGCCCCGCCCTGGGCGGCAAGGCTGGCCCGGTCGGCACCAGTTGCGTG
AGCGGAAAGATGGCCGCTTCCCGGCCCTGCTGCAGGGAGCTCAAAATGGAGGACGCGGCGCTCGGGAGAG
CGGGCGGGTGAGTCACCCACACAAAGGAAAAGGGCCTTTCCGTCCTCAGCCGTCGCTTCATGTGACTCCA
CGGAGTACCGGGCGCCGTCCAGGCACCTCGATTAGTTCTCGAGCTTTTGGAGTACGTCGTCTTTAGGTTG
GGGGGAGGGGTTTTATGCGATGGAGTTTCCCCACACTGAGTGGGTGGAGACTGAAGTTAGGCCAGCTTGG
CACTTGATGTAATTCTCCTTGGAATTTGCCCTTTTTGAGTTTGGATCTTGGTTCATTCTCAAGCCTCAGA
CAGTGGTTCAAAGTTTTTTTCTTCCATTTCAGGTGTCGTGAAGCGGCCCTGCAGATATCAACAAGTTTGT
ACAAAAAAGCAGGCACCATGCCTCCAAGACCATCATCAGGTGAACTGTGGGGCATCCACTTGATGCCCCC
AAGAATCCTAGTAGAATGTTTACTACCAAATGGAATGATAGTGACTTTAGAATGCCTCCGTGAGGCTACA
TTAATAACCATAAAGCATGAACTATTTAAAGAAGCAAGAAAATACCCCCTCCATCAACTTCTTCAAGATG
AATCTTCTTACATTTTCGTAAGTGTTACTCAAGAAGCAGAAAGGGAAGAATTTTTTGATGAAACAAGACG
ACTTTGTGACCTTCGGCTTTTTCAACCCTTTTTAAAAGTAATTGAACCAGTAGGCAACCGTGAAGAAAAG
ATCCTCAATCGAGAAATTGGTTTTGCTATCGGCATGCCAGTGTGTGAATTTGATATGGTTAAAGATCCAG
AAGTACAGGACTTCCGAAGAAATATTCTGAACGTTTGTAAAGAAGCTGTGGATCTTAGGGACCTCAATTC
ACCTCATAGTAGAGCAATGTATGTCTATCCTCCAAATGTAGAATCTTCACCAGAATTGCCAAAGCACATA
TATAATAAATTAGATAAAGGGCAAATAATAGTGGTGATCTGGGTAATAGTTTCTCCAAATAATGACAAGC
AGAAGTATACTCTGAAAATCAACCATGACTGTGTACCAGAACAAGTAATTGCTGAAGCAATCAGGAAAAA
AACTCGAAGTATGTTGCTATCCTCTGAACAACTAAAACTCTGTGTTTTAGAATATCAGGGCAAGTATATT
TTAAAAGTGTGTGGATGTGATGAATACTTCCTAGAAAAATATCCTCTGAGTCAGTATAAGTATATAAGAA
GCTGTATAATGCTTGGGAGGATGCCCAATTTGATGTTGATGGCTAAAGAAAGCCTTTATTCTCAACTGCC
AATGGACTGTTTTACAATGCCATCTTATTCCAGACGCATTTCCACAGCTACACCATATATGAATGGAGAA
ACATCTACAAAATCCCTTTGGGTTATAAATAGTGCACTCAGAATAAAAATTCTTTGTGCAACCTACGTGA
ATGTAAATATTCGAGACATTGATAAGATCTATGTTCGAACAGGTATCTACCATGGAGGAGAACCCTTATG
TGACAATGTGAACACTCAAAGAGTACCTTGTTCCAATCCCAGGTGGAATGAATGGCTGAATTATGATATA
TACATTCCTGATCTTCCTCGTGCTGCTCGACTTTGCCTTTCCATTTGCTCTGTTAAAGGCCGAAAGGGTG
CTAAAGAGGAACACTGTCCATTGGCATGGGGAAATATAAACTTGTTTGATTACACAGACACTCTAGTATC
TGGAAAAATGGCTTTGAATCTTTGGCCAGTACCTCATGGATTAGAAGATTTGCTGAACCCTATTGGTGTT
ACTGGATCAAATCCAAATAAAGAAACTCCATGCTTAGAGTTGGAGTTTGACTGGTTCAGCAGTGTGGTAA
AGTTCCCAGATATGTCAGTGATTGAAGAGCATGCCAATTGGTCTGTATCCCGAGAAGCAGGATTTAGCTA
TTCCCACGCAGGACTGAGTAACAGACTAGCTAGAGACAATGAATTAAGGGAAAATGACAAAGAACAGCTC
AAAGCAATTTCTACACGAGATCCTCTCTCTGAAATCACTGAGCAGGAGAAAGATTTTCTATGGAGTCACA
GACACTATTGTGTAACTATCCCCGAAATTCTACCCAAATTGCTTCTGTCTGTTAAATGGAATTCTAGAGA
TGAAGTAGCCCAGATGTATTGCTTGGTAAAAGATTGGCCTCCAATCAAACCTGAACAGGCTATGGAACTT
CTGGACTGTAATTACCCAGATCCTATGGTTCGAGGTTTTGCTGTTCGGTGCTTGGAAAAATATTTAACAG
ATGACAAACTTTCTCAGTATTTAATTCAGCTAGTACAGGTCCTAAAATATGAACAATATTTGGATAACTT
GCTTGTGAGATTTTTACTGAAGAAAGCATTGACTAATCAAAGGATTGGGCACTTTTTCTTTTGGCATTTA
AAATCTGAGATGCACAATAAAACAGTTAGCCAGAGGTTTGGCCTGCTTTTGGAGTCCTATTGTCGTGCAT
GTGGGATGTATTTGAAGCACCTGAATAGGCAAGTCGAGGCAATGGAAAAGCTCATTAACTTAACTGACAT
TCTCAAACAGGAGAAGAAGGATGAAACACAAAAGGTACAGATGAAGTTTTTAGTTGAGCAAATGAGGCGA
CCAGATTTCATGGATGCTCTACAGGGCTTTCTGTCTCCTCTAAACCCTGCTCATCAACTAGGAAACCTCA
GGCTTGAAGAGTGTCGAATTATGTCCTCTGCAAAAAGGCCACTGTGGTTGAATTGGGAGAACCCAGACAT
CATGTCAGAGTTACTGTTTCAGAACAATGAGATCATCTTTAAAAATGGGGATGATTTACGGCAAGATATG
CTAACACTTCAAATTATTCGTATTATGGAAAATATCTGGCAAAATCAAGGTCTTGATCTTCGAATGTTAC
CTTATGGTTGTCTGTCAATCGGTGACTGTGTGGGACTTATTGAGGTGGTGCGAAATTCTCACACTATTAT
GCAAATTCAGTGCAAAGGCGGCTTGAAAGGTGCACTGCAGTTCAACAGCCACACACTACATCAGTGGCTC
AAAGACAAGAACAAAGGAGAAATATATGATGCAGCCATTGACCTGTTTACACGTTCATGTGCTGGATACT
GTGTAGCTACCTTCATTTTGGGAATTGGAGATCGTCACAATAGTAACATCATGGTGAAAGACGATGGACA
ACTGTTTCATATAGATTTTGGACACTTTTTGGATCACAAGAAGAAAAAATTTGGTTATAAACGAGAACGT
GTGCCATTTGTTTTGACACAGGATTTCTTAATAGTGATTAGTAAAGGAGCCCAAGAATGCACAAAGACAA
GAGAATTTGAGAGGTTTCAGGAGATGTGTTACAAGGCTTATCTAGCTATTCGACAGCATGCCAATCTCTT
CATAAATCTTTTCTCAATGATGCTTGGCTCTGGAATGCCAGAACTACAATCTTTTGATGACATTGCATAC
ATTCGAAAGACCCTAGCCTTAGATAAAACTGAGCAAGAGGCTTTGGAGTATTTCATGAAACAAATGAATG
ATGCACGTCATGGTGGCTGGACAACAAAAATGGATTGGATCTTCCACACAATTAAACAGCATGCATTGAA
CTAGAACCCAGCTTTCTTGTACAAAGTGGTTGATATCCAGCACAGTGGCGGCCGCTCGAGTCTAGAGGGC
CCGCGGTTCGAAGGTAAGCCTATCCCTAACCCTCTCCTCGGTCTCGATTCTACGCGTACCGGTTAGTAAT
GAGATCCCTCCCCCCCCCCTAACGTTACTGGCCGAAGCCGCTTGGAATAAGGCCGGTGTGCGTTTGTCTA
TATGTTATTTTCCACCATATTGCCGTCTTTTGGCAATGTGAGGGCCCGGAAACCTGGCCCTGTCTTCTTG
ACGAGCATTCCTAGGGGTCTTTCCCCTCTCGCCAAAGGAATGCAAGGTCTGTTGAATGTCGTGAAGGAAG
CAGTTCCTCTGGAAGCTTCTTGAAGACAAACAACGTCTGTAGCGACCCTTTGCAGGCAGCGGAACCCCCC
ACCTGGCGACAGGTGCCTCTGCGGCCAAAAGCCACGTGTATAAGATACACCTGCAAAGGCGGCACAACCC
CAGTGCCACGTTGTGAGTTGGATAGTTGTGGAAAGAGTCAAATGGCTCTCCTCAAGCGTATTCAACAAGG
GGCTGAAGGATGCCCAGAAGGTACCCCATTGTATGGGATCTGATCTGGGGCCTCGGTGCACATGCTTTAC
ATGTGTTTAGTCGAGGTTAAAAAAACGTCTAGGCCCCCCGAACCACGGGGACGTGGTTTTCCTTTGAAAA
ACACGATGATAATATGGCCACACATATGACCGAGTACAAGCCCACGGTGCGCCTCGCCACCCGCGACGAC
GTCCCCAGGGCCGTACGCACCCTCGCCGCCGCGTTCGCCGACTACCCCGCCACGCGCCACACCGTCGATC
CGGACCGCCACATCGAGCGGGTCACCGAGCTGCAAGAACTCTTCCTCACGCGCGTCGGGCTCGACATCGG
CAAGGTGTGGGTCGCGGACGACGGCGCCGCGGTGGCGGTCTGGACCACGCCGGAGAGCGTCGAAGCGGGG
GCGGTGTTCGCCGAGATCGGCCCGCGCATGGCCGAGTTGAGCGGTTCCCGGCTGGCCGCGCAGCAACAGA
TGGAAGGCCTCCTGGCGCCGCACCGGCCCAAGGAGCCCGCGTGGTTCCTGGCCACCGTCGGCGTCTCGCC
CGACCACCAGGGCAAGGGTCTGGGCAGCGCCGTCGTGCTCCCCGGAGTGGAGGCGGCCGAGCGCGCCGGG
GTGCCCGCCTTCCTGGAGACCTCCGCGCCCCGCAACCTCCCCTTCTACGAGCGGCTCGGCTTCACCGTCA
CCGCCGACGTCGAGGTGCCCGAAGGACCGCGCACCTGGTGCATGACCCGCAAGCCCGGTGCCTAAATCGA
TAGATCCTAATCAACCTCTGGATTACAAAATTTGTGAAAGATTGACTGGTATTCTTAACTATGTTGCTCC
TTTTACGCTATGTGGATACGCTGCTTTAATGCCTTTGTATCATGCTATTGCTTCCCGTATGGCTTTCATT
TTCTCCTCCTTGTATAAATCCTGGTTGCTGTCTCTTTATGAGGAGTTGTGGCCCGTTGTCAGGCAACGTG
GCGTGGTGTGCACTGTGTTTGCTGACGCAACCCCCACTGGTTGGGGCATTGCCACCACCTGTCAGCTCCT
TTCCGGGACTTTCGCTTTCCCCCTCCCTATTGCCACGGCGGAACTCATCGCCGCCTGCCTTGCCCGCTGC
TGGACAGGGGCTCGGCTGTTGGGCACTGACAATTCCGTGGTGTTGTCGGGGAAATCATCGTCCTTTCCTT
GGCTGCTCGCCTGTGTTGCCACCTGGATTCTGCGCGGGACGTCCTTCTGCTACGTCCCTTCGGCCCTCAA
TCCAGCGGACCTTCCTTCCCGCGGCCTGCTGCCGGCTCTGCGGCCTCTTCCGCGTCTTCGCCTTCGCCCT
CAGACGAGTCGGATCTCCCTTTGGGCCGCCTCCCCGCCTGAGATCCTTTAAGACCAATGACTTACAAGGC
AGCTGTAGATCTTAGCCACTTTTTAAAAGAAAAGGGGGGACTGGAAGGGCTAATTCACTCCCAACGAAGA
CAAGATCTGCTTTTTGCTTGTACTGGGTCTCTCTGGTTAGACCAGATCTGAGCCTGGGAGCTCTCTGGCT
AACTAGGGAACCCACTGCTTAAGCCTCAATAAAGCTTGCCTTGAGTGCTTCAAGTAGTGTGTGCCCGTCT
GTTGTGTGACTCTGGTAACTAGAGATCCCTCAGACCCTTTTAGTCAGTGTGGAAAATCTCTAGCAGTAGT
AGTTCATGTCATCTTATTATTCAGTATTTATAACTTGCAAAGAAATGAATATCAGAGAGTGAGAGGCCCG
GGTTAATTAAGGAAAGGGCTAGATCATTCTTGAAGACGAAAGGGCCTCGTGATACGCCTATTTTTATAGG
TTAATGTCATGATAATAATGGTTTCTTAGACGTCAGGTGGCACTTTTCGGGGAAATGTGCGCGGAACCCC
TATTTGTTTATTTTTCTAAATACATTCAAATATGTATCCGCTCATGAGACAATAACCCTGATAAATGCTT
CAATAATATTGAAAAAGGAAGAGTATGAGTATTCAACATTTCCGTGTCGCCCTTATTCCCTTTTTTGCGG
CATTTTGCCTTCCTGTTTTTGCTCACCCAGAAACGCTGGTGAAAGTAAAAGATGCTGAAGATCAGTTGGG
TGCACGAGTGGGTTACATCGAACTGGATCTCAACAGCGGTAAGATCCTTGAGAGTTTTCGCCCCGAAGAA
CGTTTTCCAATGATGAGCACTTTTAAAGTTCTGCTATGTGGCGCGGTATTATCCCGTGTTGACGCCGGGC
AAGAGCAACTCGGTCGCCGCATACACTATTCTCAGAATGACTTGGTTGAGTACTCACCAGTCACAGAAAA
GCATCTTACGGATGGCATGACAGTAAGAGAATTATGCAGTGCTGCCATAACCATGAGTGATAACACTGCG
GCCAACTTACTTCTGACAACGATCGGAGGACCGAAGGAGCTAACCGCTTTTTTGCACAACATGGGGGATC
ATGTAACTCGCCTTGATCGTTGGGAACCGGAGCTGAATGAAGCCATACCAAACGACGAGCGTGACACCAC
GATGCCTGTAGCAATGGCAACAACGTTGCGCAAACTATTAACTGGCGAACTACTTACTCTAGCTTCCCGG
CAACAATTAATAGACTGGATGGAGGCGGATAAAGTTGCAGGACCACTTCTGCGCTCGGCCCTTCCGGCTG
GCTGGTTTATTGCTGATAAATCTGGAGCCGGTGAGCGTGGGTCTCGCGGTATCATTGCAGCACTGGGGCC
AGATGGTAAGCCCTCCCGTATCGTAGTTATCTACACGACGGGGAGTCAGGCAACTATGGATGAACGAAAT
AGACAGATCGCTGAGATAGGTGCCTCACTGATTAAGCATTGGTAACTGTCAGACCAAGTTTACTCATATA
TACTTTAGATTGATTTAAAACTTCATTTTTAATTTAAAAGGATCTAGGTGAAGATCCTTTTTGATAATCT
CATGACCAAAATCCCTTAACGTGAGTTTTCGTTCCACTGAGCGTCAGACCCCGTAGAAAAGATCAAAGGA
TCTTCTTGAGATCCTTTTTTTCTGCGCGTAATCTGCTGCTTGCAAACAAAAAAACCACCGCTACCAGCGG
TGGTTTGTTTGCCGGATCAAGAGCTACCAACTCTTTTTCCGAAGGTAACTGGCTTCAGCAGAGCGCAGAT
ACCAAATACTGTTCTTCTAGTGTAGCCGTAGTTAGGCCACCACTTCAAGAACTCTGTAGCACCGCCTACA
TACCTCGCTCTGCTAATCCTGTTACCAGTGGCTGCTGCCAGTGGCGATAAGTCGTGTCTTACCGGGTTGG
ACTCAAGACGATAGTTACCGGATAAGGCGCAGCGGTCGGGCTGAACGGGGGGTTCGTGCACACAGCCCAG
CTTGGAGCGAACGACCTACACCGAACTGAGATACCTACAGCGTGAGCTATGAGAAAGCGCCACGCTTCCC
GAAGGGAGAAAGGCGGACAGGTATCCGGTAAGCGGCAGGGTCGGAACAGGAGAGCGCACGAGGGAGCTTC
CAGGGGGAAACGCCTGGTATCTTTATAGTCCTGTCGGGTTTCGCCACCTCTGACTTGAGCGTCGATTTTT
GTGATGCTCGTCAGGGGGGCGGAGCCTATGGAAAAACGCCAGCAACGCGGCCTTTTTACGGTTCCTGGCC
TTTTGCTGGCCTTTTGCTCACATGTTCTTTCCTGCGTTATCCCCTGATTCTGTGGATAACCGTATTACCG
CCTTTGAGTGAGCTGATACCGCTCGCCGCAGCCGAACGACCGAGCGCAGCGAGTCAGTGAGCGAGGAAGC
GGAAGAGCGCCCAATACGCAAACCGCCTCTCCCCGCGCGTTGGCCGATTCATTAATGCAGCAAGCTCATG
GCTGACTAATTTTTTTTATTTATGCAGAGGCCGAGGCCGCCTCGGCCTCTGAGCTATTCCAGAAGTAGTG
AGGAGGCTTTTTTGGAGGCCTAGGCTTTTGCAAAAAGCTCCCCGTGGCACGACAGGTTTCCCGACTGGAA
AGCGGGCAGTGAGCGCAACGCAATTAATGTGAGTTAGCTCACTCATTAGGCACCCCAGGCTTTACACTTT
ATGCTTCCGGCTCGTATGTTGTGTGGAATTGTGAGCGGATAACAATTTCACACAGGAAACAGCTATGACA
TGATTACGAATTTCACAAATAAAGCATTTTTTTCACTGCATTCTAGTTGTGGTTTGTCCAAACTCATCAA
TGTATCTTATCATGTCTGGATCAACTGGATAACTCAAGCTAACCAAAATCATCCCAAACTTCCCACCCCA
TACCCTATTACCACTGCCAATTACCTGTGGTTTCATTTACTCTAAACCTGTGATTCCTCTGAATTATTTT
CATTTTAAAGAAATTGTATTTGTTAAATATGTACTACAAACTTAGTAGT
