>Addgene plasmid #116500 | pHAGE-PIK3CA-H1047R | depositor partial sequence | sequence record 219374 | insert
ATGCCTCCACGACCATCATCAGGTGAACTGTGGGGCATCCACTTGATGCCCCCAAGAATCCTAGTAGAAT
GTTTACTACCAAATGGAATGATAGTGACTTTAGAATGCCTCCGTGAGGCTACATTAATAACCATAAAGCA
TGAACTATTTAAAGAAGCAAGAAAATACCCCCTCCATCAACTTCTTCAAGATGAATCTTCTTACATTTTC
GTAAGTGTTACTCAAGAAGCAGAAAGGGAAGAATTTTTTGATGAAACAAGACGACTTTGTGACCTTCGGC
TTTTTCAACCCTTTTTAAAAGTAATTGAACCAGTAGGCAACCGTGAAGAAAAGATCCTCAATCGAGAAAT
TGGTTTTGCTATCGGCATGCCAGTGTGTGAATTTGATATGGTTAAAGATCCAGAAGTACAGGACTTCCGA
AGAAATATTCTGAACGTTTGTAAAGAAGCTGTGGATCTTAGGGACCTCAATTCACCTCATAGTAGAGCAA
TGTATGTCTATCCTCCAAATGTAGAATCTTCACCAGAATTGCCAAAGCACATATATAATAAATTAGATAA
AGGGCAAATAATAGTGGTGATCTGGGTAATAGTTTCTCCAAATAATGACAAGCAGAAGTATACTCTGAAA
ATCAACCATGACTGTGTACCAGAACAAGTAATTGCTGAAGCAATCAGGAAAAAAACTCGAAGTATGTTGC
TATCCTCTGAACAACTAAAACTCTGTGTTTTAGAATATCAGGGCAAGTATATTTTAAAAGTGTGTGGATG
TGATGAATACTTCCTAGAAAAATATCCTCTGAGTCAGTATAAGTATATAAGAAGCTGTATAATGCTTGGG
AGGATGCCCAATTTGATGTTGATGGCTAAAGAAAGCCTTTATTCTCAACTGCCAATGGACTGTTTTACAA
TGCCATCTTATTCCAGACGCATTTCCACAGCTACACCATATATGAATGGAGAAACATCTACAAAATCCCT
TTGGGTTATAAATAGTGCACTCAGAATAAAAATTCTTTGTGCAACCTACGTGAATGTAAATATTCGAGAC
ATTGATAAGATCTATGTTCGAACAGGTATCTACCATGGAGGAGAACCCTTATGTGACAATGTGAACACTC
AAAGAGTACCTTGTTCCAATCCCAGGTGGAATGAATGGCTGAATTATGATATATACATTCCTGATCTTCC
TCGTGCTGCTCGACTTTGCCTTTCCATTTGCTCTGTTAAAGGCCGAAAGGGTGCTAAAGAGGAACACTGT
CCATTGGCATGGGGAAATATAAACTTGTTTGATTACACAGACACTCTAGTATCTGGAAAAATGGCTTTGA
ATCTTTGGCCAGTACCTCATGGATTAGAAGATTTGCTGAACCCTATTGGTGTTACTGGATCAAATCCAAA
TAAAGAAACTCCATGCTTAGAGTTGGAGTTTGACTGGTTCAGCAGTGTGGTAAAGTTCCCAGATATGTCA
GTGATTGAAGAGCATGCCAATTGGTCTGTATCCCGAGAAGCAGGATTTAGCTATTCCCACGCAGGACTGA
GTAACAGACTAGCTAGAGACAATGAATTAAGGGAAAATGACAAAGAACAGCTCAAAGCAATTTCTACACG
AGATCCTCTCTCTGAAATCACTGAGCAGGAGAAAGATTTTCTATGGAGTCACAGACACTATTGTGTAACT
ATCCCCGAAATTCTACCCAAATTGCTTCTGTCTGTTAAATGGAATTCTAGAGATGAAGTAGCCCAGATGT
ATTGCTTGGTAAAAGATTGGCCTCCAATCAAACCTGAACAGGCTATGGAACTTCTGGACTGTAATTACCC
AGATCCTATGGTTCGAGGTTTTGCTGTTCGGTGCTTGGAAAAATATTTAACAGATGACAAACTTTCTCAG
TATTTAATTCAGCTAGTACAGGTCCTAAAATATGAACAATATTTGGATAACTTGCTTGTGAGATTTTTAC
TGAAGAAAGCATTGACTAATCAAAGGATTGGGCACTTTTTCTTTTGGCATTTAAAATCTGAGATGCACAA
TAAAACAGTTAGCCAGAGGTTTGGCCTGCTTTTGGAGTCCTATTGTCGTGCATGTGGGATGTATTTGAAG
CACCTGAATAGGCAAGTCGAGGCAATGGAAAAGCTCATTAACTTAACTGACATTCTCAAACAGGAGAAGA
AGGATGAAACACAAAAGGTACAGATGAAGTTTTTAGTTGAGCAAATGAGGCGACCAGATTTCATGGATGC
TCTACAGGGCTTTCTGTCTCCTCTAAACCCTGCTCATCAACTAGGAAACCTCAGGCTTGAAGAGTGTCGA
ATTATGTCCTCTGCAAAAAGGCCACTGTGGTTGAATTGGGAGAACCCAGACATCATGTCAGAGTTACTGT
TTCAGAACAATGAGATCATCTTTAAAAATGGGGATGATTTACGGCAAGATATGCTAACACTTCAAATTAT
TCGTATTATGGAAAATATCTGGCAAAATCAAGGTCTTGATCTTCGAATGTTACCTTATGGTTGTCTGTCA
ATCGGTGACTGTGTGGGACTTATTGAGGTGGTGCGAAATTCTCACACTATTATGCAAATTCAGTGCAAAG
GCGGCTTGAAAGGTGCACTGCAGTTCAACAGCCACACACTACATCAGTGGCTCAAAGACAAGAACAAAGG
AGAAATATATGATGCAGCCATTGACCTGTTTACACGTTCATGTGCTGGATACTGTGTAGCTACCTTCATT
TTGGGAATTGGAGATCGTCACAATAGTAACATCATGGTGAAAGACGATGGACAACTGTTTCATATAGATT
TTGGACACTTTTTGGATCACAAGAAGAAAAAATTTGGTTATAAACGAGAACGTGTGCCATTTGTTTTGAC
ACAGGATTTCTTAATAGTGATTAGTAAAGGAGCCCAAGAATGCACAAAGACAAGAGAATTTGAGAGGTTT
CAGGAGATGTGTTACAAGGCTTATCTAGCTATTCGACAGCATGCCAATCTCTTCATAAATCTTTTCTCAA
TGATGCTTGGCTCTGGAATGCCAGAACTACAATCTTTTGATGACATTGCATACATTCGAAAGACCCTAGC
CTTAGATAAAACTGAGCAAGAGGCTTTGGAGTATTTCATGAAACAAATGAATGATGCACGTCATGGTGGC
TGGACAACAAAAATGGATTGGATCTTCCACACAATTAAACAGCATGCATTGAACTGA
